>Addgene plasmid #204956 | pDIV313 | addgene full sequence | sequence record 415598 | Addgene NGS Result
ACCAATGCTTAATCAGTGAGGCACCTATCTCAGCGATCTGTCTATTTCGTTCATCCATAGTTGCCTGACT
CCCCGTCGTGTAGATAACTACGATACGGGAGGGCTTACCATCTGGCCCCAGCGCTGCGATGATACCGCGA
GAACCACGCTCACCGGCTCCGGATTTATCAGCAATAAACCAGCCAGCCGGAAGGGCCGAGCGCAGAAGTG
GTCCTGCAACTTTATCCGCCTCCATCCAGTCTATTAATTGTTGCCGGGAAGCTAGAGTAAGTAGTTCGCC
AGTTAATAGTTTGCGCAACGTTGTTGCCATCGCTACAGGCATCGTGGTGTCACGCTCGTCGTTTGGTATG
GCTTCATTCAGCTCCGGTTCCCAACGATCAAGGCGAGTTACATGATCCCCCATGTTGTGCAAAAAAGCGG
TTAGCTCCTTTGGTCCTCCGATCGTTGTCAGAAGTAAGTTGGCCGCAGTGTTATCACTCATGGTTATGGC
AGCGCTACATAATTCTCTTACTGTCATGCCATCCGTAAGATGCTTTTCTGTGACTGGTGAGTACTCAACC
AAGTCATTCTGAGAATAGTGTATGCGGCGACCGAGTTGCTCTTGCCCGGCGTCAATACGGGATAATACCG
CGCCACATAGCAGAACTTTAAAAGTGCTCATCATTGGAAAACGTTCTTCGGGGCGAAAACTCTCAAGGAT
CTTACCGCTGTTGAGATCCAGTTCGATGTAACCCACTCGTGCACCCAACTGATCTTCAGCATCTTTTACT
TTCACCAGCGTTTCTGGGTGAGCAAAAACAGGAAGGCAAAATGCCGCAAAAAAGGGAATAAGGGCGACAC
GGAAATGTTGAATACTCATATTCTTCCTTTTTCAATATTATTGAAGCATTTATCAGGGTTATTGTCTCAT
GAGCGGATACATATTTGAATGTATTTAGAAAAATAAACAAATATGGGTCAGTGTTACAACCAATTAACCA
ATTCTGAACATTATCGCGAGCCCATTTATACCTGAATATGGCTCATAACACCCCTTGTTTGCCTGGCGGC
AGTAGCGCGGTGGTCCCACCTGACCCCATGCCGAACTCAGAAGTGAAACGCCGTAGCGCCGATGGTAGTG
TGGGGACTCCCCATGCGAGAGTAGGGAACTGCCAGGCATCAAATAAAACGAAAGGCTCAGTCGAAAGACT
GGGCCTTTCGCCCGGGCTAATTATGGGGTGTCGCCCTTATTCGACTCTATAGTGAAGTTCCTATTCTCTA
GAAAGTATAGGAACTTCTGAAGTGGGGATTTAAATGCGGCCGCGCTGAGGGTTTAATCGACGAAGCAGCT
GACGGCCAGTGCCAAGCTTAACGCGTACCGGGCCCAGTATATGTTCCGCAGATGACTGGAGCTCTGCCAT
ACGTGCCCTCTCAAGCACCATTTGTTCCATCTACAGAGACTAGTCACCAACTAGTCTATCAAGACTCACA
GGGTACATTGCTGAGACCAACTGACCAGAGGCAGGGTAGCGGATTGACGGCTCCATCTCCTTCACTTACA
AGGTCTATTGAAAGCCCTTTAGCATCACCAAGCGGAGAATAGATTGTTAAGCTTATTTTTTGTATACTGT
TTTGTGATAGCACGAAGTTTTTCCACGGTATCTTGTTAAAAATATATATTTGTGGCGGGCTTACCTACAT
CAAATTAATAAGAGACTAATTATAAACTAAACACACAAGCAAGCTACTTTAGGGTAAAAGTTTATAAATG
CTTTTGACGTATAAACGTTGCTTGTATTTATTATTACAATTAAAGGTGGATAGAAAACCTAGAGACTAGT
TAGAAACTAATCTCAGGTTTGCGTTAAACTAAATCAGAGCCCGAGAGGTTAACAGAACCTAGAAGGGGAC
TAGATATCCGGGTAGGGAAACAAAAAAAAAAAACAAGACAGCCACATATTAGGGAGACTAGTTAGAAGCT
AGTTCCAGGACTAGGAAAATAAAAGACAATGATACCACAGTCTAGTTGACAACTAGATAGATTCTAGATT
GAGGCCAAAGTCTCTGAGATCCAGGTTAGTTGCAACTAATACTAGTTAGTATCTAGTCTCCTATAACTCT
GAAGCTAGAATAACTTACTACTATTATCCTCACCACTGTTCAGCTGCGCAAACGGAGTGATTGCAAGGTG
TTCAGAGACTAGTTATTGACTAGTCAGTGACTAGCAATAACTAACAAGGTATTAACCTACCATGTCTGCC
ATCACCCTGCACTTCCTCGGGCTCAGCAGCCTTTTCCTCCTCATTTTCATGCTCATTTTCCTTGTTTAAG
ACTGTGACTAGTCAAAGACTAGTCCAGAACCACAAAGGAGAAATGTCTTACCACTTTCTTCATTGCTTGT
CTCTTTTGCATTATCCATGTCTGCAACTAGTTAGAGTCTAGTTAGTGACTAGTCCGACGAGGACTTGCTT
GTCTCCGGATTGTTGGAGGAACTCTCCAGGGCCTCAAGATCCACAACAGAGCCTTCTAGAAGACTGGTCA
ATAACTAGTTGGTCTTTGTCTGAGTCTGACTTACGAGGTTGCATACTCGCTCCCTTTGCCTCGTCAATCG
ATGAGAAAAAGCGCCAAAACTCGCAATATGGCTTTGAACCACACGGTGCTGAGACTAGTTAGAATCTAGT
CCCAAACTAGCTTKGATAGCTTACCTTTGCCCTTTGCGTTGCGACAGGTCTTGCAGGGTATGGTTCCTTT
CTCACCAGCTGATTTAGCTGCCTTGCTACCCTCACGGCGGATCTGCATAAAGAGTGGCTAGAGGTTATAA
ATTAGCACTGATCCTAGGTACGGGGCTGAATGTAACTTGCCYTTCCTTTCTCATCGCGCGGCAAGACAGG
CTTGCTCAAATTCCTACCAGTCACAGGGGTATGCACGGCGTACGGACCACTTGAACTAGTCACAGATTAG
TTAGCAACTAGTCTGCATTGAATGGCTGTACTTACGGGCCCTCGCCATTGTCCTGATCATTTCCAGCTTC
ACCCTCGTTGCTGCAAAGTAGTTAGTGACTAGTCAAGGACTAGTTGAAATGGGAGAAGAAACTCACGAAT
TCTCGACACCCTTAGTATTGTGGTCCTTGGACTTGGTGCTGCTATATATTAGCTAATACACTAGTTAGAC
TCACAGAAACTTACGCAGCTCGCTTGCGCTTCTTGGTAGGAGTCGGGGTTGGGAGAACAGTGCCTTCAAA
CAAGCCTTCATACCATGCTACTTGACTAGTCAGGGACTAGTCACCAAGTAATCTAGATAGGACTTGCCTT
TGGCCTCCATCAGTTCCTTCATAGTGGGAGGTCCATTGTGCAATGTAAACTCCATGCCGTGGGAGTTCTT
GTCCTTCAAGTGCTTGACCAATATGTTTCTGTTGGCAGAGGGAACCTGTCAACTAGTTAATAACTAGTCA
GAAACTAGTATAGCAGTAGACTCACTGTACGCTTGAGGCATCCCTTCACTCGGCAGTAGACTTCATATGG
ATGGATATCAGGCACGCCATTGTCGTCCTGTGGACTAGTCAGTAACTAGGCTTAAAGCTAGTCGGGTCGG
CTTACTATCTTGAAATCCGGCAGCGTAAGCTCCCCGTCCTTAACTGCCTCGAGATAGTGACAGTACTCTG
GGGACTTTCGGAGATCGTTATCGCGAATGCTCGGCATACTAATCGTTGACTAGTCTTGGACTAGTCCCGA
GCAAAAAGGATTGGAGGAGGAGGAGGAAGGTGAGAGTGAGACAAAGAGCGAAATAAGAGCTTCAAAGGCT
ATCTCTAAGCAGTATGAAGGTTAAGTATCTAGTTCTTGACTAGATTTAAAAGAGATTTCAACTAGTTATG
TACCTGGAGTTTGGATATAGGAATGTGTTGTGGTAACGAAATGTAAGGGGGAGGAAAGAAAAAGTCGGTC
AAGAGGTAACTCTAAGTCGGCCATTCCTTTTTGGGAGGCGCTAACCATAAACGGCATGGTCGACTTAGAG
TTAGCTCAGGGAATTTAGGGAGTTATCTGCGACCACCGAGGAACGGCGGAATGCCAAAGAATCCCGATGG
AGCTCTAGCTGGCGGTTGACAACCCCACCTTTTGGCGTTTCTGCGGCGTTGCAGGCGGGACTGGATACTT
CGTAGAACCAGAAAGGCAAGGCAGAACGCGCTCAGCAAGAGTGTTGGAAGTGATAGCATGATGTGCCTTG
TTAACTAGGTCAAAATCTGCAGTATGCTTGATGTTATCCAAAGTGTGAGAGAGGAAGGTCCAAACATACA
CGATTGGGAGAGGGCCTAGGTATAAGAGTTTTTGAGTAGAACGCATGTGAGCCCAGCCATCTCGAGGAGA
TTAAACACGGGCCGGCATTTGATGGCTATGTTAGTACCCCAATGGAAACGGTGAGAGTCCAGTGGTCGCA
GATAACTCCCTAAATTCCCTGAGCTAACTCTAAGTCGACCATGCCGTTTATGGTTAGCGCCTCCCAAAAA
GGAATGGCCGACTTAGAGTTACCTCTTGACCGACTTTTTCTTTCCTCCCCCTTACATTTCGTTACCACAA
CACATTCCTATATCCAAACTCCAGGTACATAACTAGTCGAAATCTCTTTTAAATCTAGTCAAGAACTAGA
TACTTAACCTTCATACTGCTTAGAGATAGCCTTTGAAGCTCTTATTTCGCTCTTTGTCTCACTCTCACCT
TCCTCCTCCTCCTCCAATCCTTTTTGCTCGGGACTAGTCCAAGACTAGTCAACGATTAGTATGCCGAGCA
TTCGCGATAACGATCTCCGAAAGTCCCCAGAGTACTGTCACTATCTCGAGGCAGTTAAGGACGGGGAGCT
TACGCTGCCGGATTTCAAGATAGTAAGCCGACCCGACTAGCTTTAAGCCTAGTTACTGACTAGTCCACAG
GACGACAATGGCGTGCCTGATATCCATCCATATGAAGTCTACTGCCGAGTGAAGGGATGCCTCAAGCGTA
CAGTGAGTCTACTGCTATACTAGTTTCTGACTAGTTATTAACTAGTTGACAGGTTCCCTCTGCCAACAGA
AACATATTGGTCAAGCACTTGAAGGACAAGAACTCCCACGGCATGGAGTTTACATTGCACAATGGACCTC
CCACTATGAAGGAACTGATGGAGGCCAAAGGCAAGTCCTATCTAGATTACTTGGTGACTAGTCCCTGACT
AGTCAAGTAGCATGGTATGAAGGCTTGTTTGAAGGCACTGTTCTCCCAACCCCGACTCCTACCAAGAAGC
GCAAGCGAGCTGCGTAAGTTTCTGTGAGTCTAACTAGTGTATTAGCTAATATATAGCAGCACCAAGTCCA
AGGACCACAATACTAAGGGTGTCGAGAATTCGTGAGTTTCTTCTCCCATTTCAACTAGTCCTTGACTAGT
CACTAACTACTTTGCAGCAACGAGGGTGAAGCTGGAAATGATCAGGACAATGGCGAGGGCCCGTAAGTAC
AGCCATTCAATGCAGACTAGTTGCTAACTAATCTGTGACTAGTTCAAGTGGTCCGTACGCCGTGCATACC
CCTGTGACTGGTAGGAATTTGAGCAAGCCTGTCTTGCCGCGCGATGAGAAAGGAARGGCAAGTTACATTC
AGCCCCGTACCTAGGATCAGTGCTAATTTATAACCTCTAGCCACTCTTTATGCAGATCCGCCGTGAGGGT
AGCAAGGCAGCTAAATCAGCTGGTGAGAAAGGAACCATACCCTGCAAGACCTGTCGCAACGCAAAGGGCA
AAGGTAAGCTATCMAAGCTAGTTTGGGACTAGATTCTAACTAGTCTCAGCACCGTGTGGTTCAAAGCCAT
ATTGCGAGTTTTGGCGCTTTTTCTCATCGATTGACGAGGCAAAGGGAGCGAGTATGCAACCTCGTAAGTC
AGACTCAGACAAAGACCAACTAGTTATTGACCAGTCTTCTAGAAGGCTCTGTTGTGGATCTTGAGGCCCT
GGAGAGTTCCTCCAACAATCCGGAGACAAGCAAGTCCTCGTCGGACTAGTCACTAACTAGACTCTAACTA
GTTGCAGACATGGATAATGCAAAAGAGACAAGCAATGAAGAAAGTGGTAAGACATTTCTCCTTTGTGGTT
CTGGACTAGTCTTTGACTAGTCACAGTCTTAAACAAGGAAAATGAGCATGAAAATGAGGAGGAAAAGGCT
GCTGAGCCCGAGGAAGTGCAGGGTGATGGCAGACATGGTAGGTTAATACCTTGTTAGTTATTGCTAGTCA
CTGACTAGTCAATAACTAGTCTCTGAACACCTTGCAATCACTCCGTTTGCGCAGCTGAACAGTGGTGAGG
ATAATAGTAGTAAGTTATTCTAGCTTCAGAGTTATAGGAGACTAGATACTAACTAGTATTAGTTGCAACT
AACCTGGATCTCAGRGACTTTGGCCTCAATCTAGAATCTATCTAGTTGTCAACTAGACTGTGGTATCATT
GTCTTTTATTTTCCTAGTCCTGGAACTAGCTTCTAACTAGTCTCCCTAATATGTGGCTGTCTTGTTTTTT
TTTTTTGTTTCCCTACCCGGATATCTAGTCCCCTTCTAGGTTCTGTTAACCTCTCGGGCTCTGATTTAGT
TTAACGCAAACCTGAGATTAGTTTCTAACTAGTCTCTAGGTTTTCTATCCACCTTTAATTGTAATAATAA
ATACAAGCAACGTTTATACGTCAAAAGCATTTATAAACTTTTACCCTAAAGTAGCTTGCTTGTGTGTTTA
GTTTATAATTAGTCTCTTATTAATTTGATGTAGGTAAGCCCGCCACAAATATATATTTTTAACAAGATAC
CGTGGAAAAACTTCGTGCTATCACAAAACAGTATACAAAAAATAAGCTTAACAATCTATTCTCCGCTTGG
TGATGCTAAAGGGCTTTCAATAGACCTTGTAAGTGAAGGAGATGGAGCCGTCAATCCGCTACCCTGCCTC
TGGTCAGTTGGTCTCAGCAATGTACCCTGTGAGTCTTGATAGACTAGTTGGTGACTAGTCTCTGTAGATG
GAACAAATGGTGCTTGAGAGGGCACGTATGGCAGAGCTCCAGTCATCTGCGGAACATATACTGGGCCCGG
GAAGATCTCATGGTCATAGCTGTTTCCGCTGAGGGTTTAATGCTGAGGGTTTAATGATCACATAGATGCT
CGGTTGACAGGACCACCTATAGCAAGTACTTTGTAGGAGGTTCTCCTAACGCTTGGCTTCAAATCCAATC
AGGATATCAGTGAGTTACTGTTTGTCATCGCATCCTCATGAAGTCGCTCAACAGCCACTGAGAAGCAAAT
ATTTGGGAGACCATCCCTGATGTTGAAATTTTACGCTGGAGCCCATTCACCGGTGAGCTCGGGGACAGTC
TGGCCAGTGGAGCGGAAAATCTTCAACTAACTCTGATTGGTACCACAGGTAGCCCCACAGAACAAACCGA
GCAAACATGAAAATTTTCGCTTGAGGTTAGCGCACTCGCTAGCGCCTGCCCGCAAATATAAAAGGCCCCG
AAATCCCATGCATTTTGGAAATCAAGCGACTCTACGTATGTCATCCCCCTCCCTACCTTTGGGAAAACCT
CTCAACTGCAAGTCAGAACATTTTGCTAACAGCGCATCATTGGTCTAGTGGTAGAATTCATCGTTGCCAT
CGATGAGGCCCGTGTTCGATTCACGGATGATGCAGTCAAAAGACCTTTTTAATTTCTACTCTTGTAGATC
AGCAATGCTTCCATGCAATTGCATCATTGGTCTAGTGGTAGAATTCATCGTTGCCATCGATGAGGCCCGT
GTTCGATTCACGGATGATGCATGTCAATTTTTACACTTGATGTTGGTGTAATCAGGCGATCAGAGTTTGC
TCAAATTCTCTCTTGTTTTAGATTCTGAAGAATATAATTTTTACATGACTAGTTCATTTTACTTCCAAGT
AGACTATTTGTAGATTGAGATTGCCGTCAACTTTATTCATAGAATCACATTAAATTGCTCATTGACCTGC
ATGTCTATGCACACATTCACATCTATCTTCTCAGGGTATTAAGACCTCAGCCGAGACAGCAGAATCACCG
CCCAAGTTAAGCCTTTGTGCTGATCATGCTCTCGAACGGGCCAAGTTCGGGAAAAGCAAAGGAGCGTTTA
GTGAGGGGCAATTTGACTCACCTCCCAGGCAACAGATGAGGGGGGCAAAAAGAAAGAAATTTTCGTGAGT
CAATATGGATTCCGAGCATCATTTTCTTGCGGTCTATCTTGCTACGTATGTTGATCTTGACGCTGTGGAT
CAAGCAACGCCACTCGCTCGCTCCATCGCAGGCTGGTCGCAGACAAATTAAAAGGCGGCAAACTCGTACA
GCCGCGGGGTTGTCCGCTGCAAAGTACAGAGTGATAAAAGCCGCCATGCGACCATCAACGCGTTGATGCC
CAGCTTTTTCGATCCGAGAATCCACCGTAGAGGCGATAGCAAGTAAAGAAAAGCTAAACAAAAAAAAATT
TCTGCCCCTAAGCCATGAAAACGAGATGGGGTGGAGCAGAACCAAGGAAAGAGTCGCGCTGGGCTGCCGT
TCCGGAAGGTGTTGTAAAGGCTCGACGCCCAAGGTGGGAGTCTAGGAGAAGAATTTGCATCGGGAGTGGG
GCGGGTTACCCCTCCATATCCAATGACAGATATCTACCAGCCAAGGGTTTGAGCCCGCCCGCTTAGTCGT
CGTCCTCGCTTGCCCCTCCATAAAAGGATTTCCCCTCCCCCTCCCACAAAATTTTCTTTCCCTTCCTCTC
CTTGTCCGCTTCAGTACGTATATCTTCCCTTCCCTCGCTTCTCTCCTCCATCCTTCTTTCATCCATCTCC
TGCTAACTTCTCTGCTCAGCACCTCTACGCATTACTAGCCGTAGTATCTGAGCACTTCTCCCTTTTATAT
TCCACAAAACATAACACAACCTTCACCATATGAACAACGGCACCAACAACTTCCAGAACTTCATCGGCAT
CTCCAGCCTCCAAAAGACCCTCCGCAACGCTCTCATCCCCACCGAGACTACCCAGCAGTTCATCGTCAAG
AACGGCATCATCAAAGAGGATGAGCTGCGCGGCGAGAACCGCCAGATCCTCAAGGATATCATGGATGATT
ACTACCGCGGCTTTATCTCCGAGACTCTCTCCTCCATCGATGATATCGATTGGACCAGCCTCTTCGAGAA
GATGGAAATCCAGCTGAAGAACGGCGATAACAAGGATACCCTGATCAAAGAGCAGACCGAGTACCGCAAG
GCCATCCACAAGAAGTTCGCCAACGACGATCGCTTCAAGAATATGTTCTCCGCCAAGCTCATCTCCGATA
TCCTGCCTGAGTTCGTCATCCACAACAACAACTACTCCGCCTCCGAGAAAGAGGAAAAGACCCAGGTCAT
CAAGCTGTTCTCCCGCTTCGCCACCTCCTTCAAGGATTACTTCAAGAACCGCGCCAACTGCTTCTCCGCC
GACGATATCTCCTCCAGCTCCTGCCACCGCATCGTCAACGATAACGCCGAGATCTTCTTCTCCAACGCTC
TGGTCTACCGCCGCATCGTGAAGTCCCTCTCCAACGATGACATCAACAAGATCTCCGGCGATATGAAGGA
TTCCCTCAAAGAGATGTCCCTCGAGGAAATCTACTCCTACGAGAAGTACGGCGAGTTCATTACCCAAGAG
GGCATCTCCTTCTACAACGATATCTGCGGCAAGGTCAACTCCTTCATGAACCTCTACTGCCAGAAGAACA
AAGAGAACAAGAACCTGTACAAGCTCCAGAAGCTCCACAAGCAGATCCTCTGTATCGCCGATACCAGCTA
CGAGGTCCCCTACAAGTTCGAGTCCGATGAGGAAGTCTACCAGTCCGTCAACGGCTTCCTCGATAACATC
AGCTCCAAGCACATCGTCGAGCGCCTCCGCAAGATCGGCGACAACTACAACGGCTACAACCTCGATAAGA
TCTACATCGTGTCCAAGTTCTACGAGTCTGTCTCGCAAAAGACCTACCGCGATTGGGAAACCATCAACAC
CGCTCTCGAGATCCATTACAACAACATCTTGCCCGGCAACGGCAAGTCCAAGGCCGATAAGGTCAAGAAG
GCCGTTAAGAACGATCTGCAGAAGTCCATCACCGAGATCAACGAGCTGGTGTCCAACTACAAGCTCTGCT
CCGATGACAACATCAAGGCCGAAACCTACATCCACGAGATCTCCCACATCCTGAACAACTTCGAGGCCCA
AGAGCTGAAGTACAACCCCGAGATCCACCTCGTCGAGAGCGAGCTGAAGGCCTCCGAGTTGAAGAACGTC
CTCGATGTCATCATGAACGCCTTCCACTGGTGCTCCGTGTTCATGACCGAGGAACTCGTCGATAAGGATA
ACAACTTCTACGCCGAGCTGGAAGAAATCTACGATGAGATCTACCCCGTCATCTCCCTGTACAACCTGGT
CCGCAACTACGTCACCCAGAAGCCTTACTCCACCAAGAAGATCAAGCTCAACTTCGGCATCCCCACTCTC
GCCGATGGTTGGTCCAAGTCCAAAGAGTACTCCAACAACGCCATCATCCTCATGCGCGATAACCTGTACT
ACCTCGGCATCTTCAACGCCAAGAACAAGCCCGATAAGAAGATTATCGAGGGCAACACCAGCGAGAACAA
GGGCGATTACAAGAAGATGATCTACAACCTGCTGCCTGGTCCTAACAAGATGATCCCCAAGGTGTTCCTG
TCCTCCAAGACCGGCGTCGAGACTTACAAGCCCTCCGCTTACATCCTCGAAGGCTACAAGCAGAACAAGC
ACATTAAGTCCAGCAAGGATTTCGATATCACCTTCTGCCACGATCTGATCGACTATTTCAAGAACTGCAT
TGCCATCCATCCTGAGTGGAAGAACTTCGGCTTCGATTTCTCCGATACCTCCACCTACGAGGATATCTCC
GGCTTCTACCGCGAGGTCGAGCTGCAGGGCTACAAGATCGACTGGACCTACATCAGCGAGAAGGATATCG
ATCTCCTGCAAGAGAAGGGCCAGCTCTACCTCTTCCAGATCTATAACAAAGATTTCTCCAAGAAGTCCAC
CGGCAACGACAACCTCCACACCATGTACCTCAAGAACCTCTTCAGCGAGGAAAACCTCAAGGACATCGTC
CTCAAGCTGAACGGCGAGGCTGAAATCTTCTTCAGAAAGTCCTCCATCAAGAACCCCATCATCCATAAGA
AGGGCTCCATCCTCGTCAACCGCACCTACGAAGCCGAGGAAAAGGATCAGTTCGGCAACATCCAGATCGT
CCGCAAGAACATCCCCGAGAACATCTACCAAGAGTTGTACAAGTACTTCAACGACAAGTCCGACAAAGAG
CTGTCCGACGAGGCCGCAAAGCTCAAGAACGTCGTCGGCCACCATGAGGCCGCCACCAACATCGTTAAGG
ATTACCGCTATACCTACGACAAGTATTTCCTGCACATGCCCATCACCATCAACTTCAAGGCCAACAAGAC
CGGTTTCATCAACGATCGCATCCTCCAGTATATCGCCAAAGAGAAGGATCTCCACGTCATCGGTATCGAT
CGCGGCGAGCGCAACCTCATCTACGTGTCCGTCATCGATACCTGCGGTAACATCGTGGAACAGAAGTCCT
TCAACATCGTCAATGGCTACGATTACCAGATCAAGTTGAAGCAGCAAGAGGGCGCTCGCCAGATCGCTCG
CAAAGAGTGGAAAGAGATCGGCAAGATCAAAGAAATCAAAGAGGGCTACCTGAGCCTGGTGATCCATGAG
ATTTCCAAGATGGTGATCAAGTACAACGCTATCATTGCCATGGAAGATCTGTCCTACGGTTTCAAGAAGG
GCCGCTTCAAGGTCGAACGCCAGGTCTACCAAAAGTTCGAAACCATGCTGATCAACAAGTTGAACTACCT
CGTCTTTAAGGACATCTCCATTACCGAGAACGGCGGCCTCCTCAAGGGCTACCAGCTCACCTACATTCCC
GATAAGCTGAAAAACGTCGGCCATCAGTGCGGCTGCATCTTCTACGTCCCTGCCGCCTACACCTCCAAGA
TCGATCCCACCACCGGCTTCGTCAACATCTTCAAGTTCAAGGATCTCACCGTCGATGCCAAGCGCGAATT
CATCAAGAAGTTTGATTCCATCCGCTACGATTCCGAGAAGAATCTCTTCTGTTTCACCTTCGACTACAAC
AATTTCATCACTCAGAACACCGTCATGTCCAAGTCGTCCTGGTCCGTCTACACCTACGGCGTCCGCATCA
AGCGCCGCTTCGTTAACGGCCGCTTCTCGAACGAGTCCGACACCATCGACATCACCAAGGATATGGAAAA
GACACTCGAGATGACCGATATCAACTGGCGCGACGGCCACGACCTCCGCCAGGACATCATCGACTACGAG
ATCGTCCAGCATATCTTCGAAATCTTCCGCCTCACCGTCCAGATGCGCAACTCCCTGTCCGAGTTGGAGG
ATCGCGACTACGATCGCCTCATCTCCCCTGTCCTCAACGAGAACAACATTTTCTACGATAGCGCCAAGGC
CGGCGACGCCCTGCCTAAGGATGCCGACGCCAACGGCGCCTACTGTATCGCTCTCAAGGGCCTGTACGAG
ATCAAGCAAATCACCGAAAACTGGAAAGAGGACGGAAAGTTCAGCCGCGACAAGCTGAAGATCTCCAACA
AGGATTGGTTCGATTTCATCCAAAACAAGCGCTACCTGCCTCCCAAGAAGAAGCGCAAGGTCTGAAGCGG
ACATTCGATTTATGCCGTTATGACTTCCTTAAAAAAGCCTTTACGAATGAAAGAAATGGAATTAGACTTG
TTATGTAGTTGATTCTACAATGGATTATGATTCCTGAACTTCAAATCCGCTGTTCATTATTAATCTCAGC
TCTTCCCGTAAAGCCAATGTTGAAACTATTCGTAAATGTACCTCGTTTTGCGTGTACCTTGCTTATCACG
TGATATTACATGACCTGGACAGAGTTCTGCGCGAAAGTCATAACGTAAATCCCGGGCGGTAGGTGCGTCC
CGGGCGGAAGGTAGTTTTCTCGTCCACCCCAACGCGTTTATCAACCTCAACTTTCAACAACCATCATGCC
ACCAAAAGCGCGTAAAACAAAGCGAGATTTGATTGAGCAAGAGGGCAGGATCCAATGCGCGATTCAAGAC
ATTAAAAATGGAAAATTTCAAAAAATTGCGCCCGCAGCGCGTGCATACAAAATTCATCCCAATACATTAA
GACCTCAGCGCTAGTGGAGGTCAACACATCAATGCCTATTTTGGTTTAGTCGTCCAGGCGGTGAGCACAA
AATTTGTGTCGTTTGACAAGATGGTTCATTTAGGCAACTGGTCAGATCAGCCCCACTTGTAGCAGTAGCG
GCGGCGCTCGAAGTGTGACTCTTATTAGCAGACAGGAACGAGGACATTATTATCATCTGCTGCTTGGTGC
ACGATAACTTGGTGCGTTTGTCAAGCAAGGTAAGTGGACGACCCGGTCATACCTTCTTAAGTTCGCCCTT
CCTCCCTTTATTTCAGATTCAATCTGACTTACCTATTCTACCCAAGCATCCAAATGAAAAAGCCTGAACT
CACCGCGACGTCTGTCGAGAAGTTTCTGATCGAAAAGTTCGACAGCGTCTCCGACCTGATGCAGCTCTCG
GAGGGCGAAGAATCTCGTGCTTTCAGCTTCGATGTAGGAGGGCGTGGATATGTCCTGCGGGTAAATAGCT
GCGCCGATGGTTTCTACAAAGATCGTTATGTTTATCGGCACTTTGCATCGGCCGCGCTCCCGATTCCGGA
AGTGCTTGACATTGGGGAGTTCAGCGAGAGCCTGACCTATTGCATCTCCCGCCGTGCACAGGGTGTCACG
TTGCAAGACCTGCCTGAAACCGAACTGCCCGCTGTTCTCCAGCCGGTCGCGGAGGCCATGGATGCGATTG
CTGCGGCCGATCTTAGCCAGACGAGCGGGTTCGGCCCATTCGGACCGCAAGGAATCGGTCAATACACTAC
ATGGCGTGATTTCATATGCGCGATTGCTGATCCCCATGTGTATCACTGGCAAACTGTGATGGACGACACC
GTCAGTGCGTCCGTCGCGCAGGCTCTCGATGAGCTGATGCTTTGGGCCGAGGACTGCCCCGAAGTCCGGC
ACCTCGTGCATGCGGATTTCGGCTCCAACAATGTCCTGACGGACAATGGCCGCATAACAGCGGTCATTGA
CTGGAGCGAGGCGATGTTCGGGGATTCCCAATACGAGGTCGCCAACATCCTCTTCTGGAGGCCGTGGTTG
GCTTGTATGGAGCAGCAGACGCGCTACTTCGAGCGGAGGCATCCGGAGCTTGCAGGATCGCCGCGCCTCC
GGGCGTATATGCTCCGCATTGGTCTTGACCAACTCTATCAGAGCTTGGTTGACGGCAATTTCGATGATGC
AGCTTGGGCGCAGGGTCGATGCGACGCAATCGTCCGATCCGGAGCCGGGACTGTCGGGCGTACACAAATC
GCCCGCAGAAGCGCGGCCGTCTGGACCGATGGCTGTGTAGAAGTACTCGCCGATAGTGGAAACCGACGCC
CCAGCACTCGTCCGAGGGCAAAGGAATAGAGTAGATGCCGACCGATCCCCACTACCGCATTAAGACCTCA
GCGCGGCCGCAAATTTAAATAAAATGAAGTGAAGTTCCTATACTTTCTAGAGAATAGGAACTTCTATAGT
GAGTCGAATAAGGGCGACACAAAATTTATTCTAAATGCATAATAAATACTGATAACATCTTATAGTTTGT
ATTATATTTTGTATTATCGTTGACATGTATAATTTTGATATCAAAAACTGATTTTCCCTTTATTATTTTC
GAGATTTATTTTCTTAATTCTCTTTAACAAACTAGAAATATTGTATATACAAAAAATCATAAATAATAGA
TGAATAGTTTAATTATAGGTGTTCATCAATCGAAAAAGCAACGTATCTTATTTAAAGTGCGTTGCTTTTT
TCTCATTTATAAGGTTAAATAATTCTCATATATCAAGCAAAGTGACAGGCGCCCTTAAATATTCTGACAA
ATGCTCTTTCCCTAAACTCCCCCCATAAAAAAACCCGCCGAAGCGGGTTTTTACGTTATTTGCGGATTAA
CGATTACTCGTTATCAGAACCGCCCAGGGGGCCCGAGCTTAAGACTGGCCGTCGTTTTACAACACAGAAA
GAGTTTGTAGAAACGCAAAAAGGCCATCCGTCAGGGGCCTTCTGCTTAGTTTGATGCCTGGCAGTTCCCT
ACTCTCGCCTTCCGCTTCCTCGCTCACTGACTCGCTGCGCTCGGTCGTTCGGCTGCGGCGAGCGGTATCA
GCTCACTCAAAGGCGGTAATACGGTTATCCACAGAATCAGGGGATAACGCAGGAAAGAACATGTGAGCAA
AAGGCCAGCAAAAGGCCAGGAACCGTAAAAAGGCCGCGTTGCTGGCGTTTTTCCATAGGCTCCGCCCCCC
TGACGAGCATCACAAAAATCGACGCTCAAGTCAGAGGTGGCGAAACCCGACAGGACTATAAAGATACCAG
GCGTTTCCCCCTGGAAGCTCCCTCGTGCGCTCTCCTGTTCCGACCCTGCCGCTTACCGGATACCTGTCCG
CCTTTCTCCCTTCGGGAAGCGTGGCGCTTTCTCATAGCTCACGCTGTAGGTATCTCAGTTCGGTGTAGGT
CGTTCGCTCCAAGCTGGGCTGTGTGCACGAACCCCCCGTTCAGCCCGACCGCTGCGCCTTATCCGGTAAC
TATCGTCTTGAGTCCAACCCGGTAAGACACGACTTATCGCCACTGGCAGCAGCCACTGGTAACAGGATTA
GCAGAGCGAGGTATGTAGGCGGTGCTACAGAGTTCTTGAAGTGGTGGGCTAACTACGGCTACACTAGAAG
AACAGTATTTGGTATCTGCGCTCTGCTGAAGCCAGTTACCTTCGGAAAAAGAGTTGGTAGCTCTTGATCC
GGCAAACAAACCACCGCTGGTAGCGGTGGTTTTTTTGTTTGCAAGCAGCAGATTACGCGCAGAAAAAAAG
GATCTCAAGAAGATCCTTTGATCTTTTCTACGGGGTCTGACGCTCAGTGGAACGACGCGCGCGTAACTCA
CGTTAAGGGATTTTGGTCATGAGCTTGCGCCGTCCCGTCAAGTCAGCGTAATGCTCTGCTT
Features (pLannotate 1.2.2; 15 found; start..end, strand, type, name):
    862..958     -  promoter       AmpR promoter (fragment): bla
    988..1012    -  CDS            KanR (fragment): aminoglycoside phosphotransferase; aph(3')-Ia; confers resistance to kanamycin
   1041..1156    +  ncRNA          5S rRNA: Accession: RF00001 - 5S ribosomal RNA
   1160..1200    +  terminator     rrnB T1 terminator (fragment): transcription terminator T1 from the E. coli rrnB gene
   1244..1277    +  protein_bind   FRT (minimal): supports FLP-mediated excision but not integration (Turan and Bode, 2011) FLP recombinase from the Saccharomyces cerevisiae 2μ plasmid
   1590..6838    -  rep_origin     AMA1: replication origin from Aspergillus nidulans (Aleksenko and Clutterbuck, 1996)
   7593..7663    +  ncRNA          tRNA: Accession: RF00005 - tRNA
   7720..7790    +  ncRNA          tRNA: Accession: RF00005 - tRNA
  13240..13559   +  promoter       trpC promoter (fragment): promoter for Aspergillus nidulans trpC
  13564..14589   +  CDS            HygR: hygromycin B phosphotransferase confers resistance to hygromycin
  14661..14694   -  protein_bind   FRT (minimal): supports FLP-mediated excision but not integration (Turan and Bode, 2011) FLP recombinase from the Saccharomyces cerevisiae 2μ plasmid
  15164..15183   +  CDS            lacZα (fragment): LacZα fragment of β-galactosidase; lacZ fragment
  15208..15225   -  terminator     rrnB T2 terminator (fragment): transcription terminator T2 from the E. coli rrnB gene
  15450..16038   -  rep_origin     ori: high-copy-number ColE1/pMB1/pBR322/pUC origin of replication
  16160..859     -  CDS            AmpR (across the origin): β-lactamase; bla; confers resistance to ampicillin, carbenicillin, and related antibiotics
