[The description below was written by a language model from this plasmid's Addgene catalogue record and pLannotate feature annotations shown in this document.]
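Description:
pDIV313 is an E. coli–Aspergillus shuttle plasmid of about 16.1 kb, built on the pDIV300 backbone, that delivers a complete Mad7 CRISPR system to filamentous fungi. In bacteria it is maintained through a high-copy ColE1/pUC-type origin and selected with ampicillin via the β-lactamase gene. In the fungal host it relies on the large AMA1 element from Aspergillus nidulans, which supports autonomous, non-integrating replication, so the nuclease and guide are expressed from an episome. Fungal transformants are selected with hygromycin through the E. coli hph gene (hygromycin B phosphotransferase) driven by the A. nidulans trpC promoter. The annotation also picks up two minimal FRT sites and several short fragments (KanR, lacZα, rrnB terminators, a 5S rRNA match); their role is not stated in the record and most look like backbone remnants.

The payload has two parts. Mad7, a synthetic nuclease gene codon-optimized for A. niger and carrying a C-terminal SV40 nuclear localization signal, is expressed from the A. nidulans tef1 promoter. The automated feature table does not annotate this gene, but the unannotated stretch between the guide cassette and the trpC promoter is large enough to hold it. The guide RNA targets the albA locus of A. niger and is transcribed from the Aspergillus fumigatus U3 promoter, flanked by a tRNA-Gly repeat, seen in the table as two closely spaced tRNA features. Endogenous tRNA processing is expected to trim the transcript and release the mature guide. According to the record, the plasmid is intended for Mad7-based genome editing in A. niger.
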