Addgene plasmid #204956: pDIV313
Purpose: AMA1 plasmid with Aspergillus optimized Mad7, hph (hygromycin) resistance marker and sgRNA targeting albA locus in A. niger
Depositing lab: Uffe Mortensen. Depositing organization: Danmarks Tekniske Universitet. Publication: A Mad7 System for Genetic Engineering of Filamentous Fungi. Vanegas KG, Rendsvig JKH, Jarczynska ZD, Cortes MVCB, van Esch AP, Morera-Gomez M, Contesini FJ, Mortensen UH. J Fungi (Basel). 2022 Dec 22;9(1):16. doi: 10.3390/jof9010016. PubMed 36675838.
Backbone
  Vector backbone: pDIV300
  Total vector size (bp): 16143
  Modifications to backbone: AMA1 element
  Vector type: Bacterial Expression, CRISPR ; Fungal expression
  Selectable markers: Hygromycin
Growth in bacteria
  Bacterial resistance: Ampicillin, 100 μg/mL
  Growth temperature: 37°C
  Growth strain: DH5alpha
  Copy number: Unknown
Gene/Insert 1
  Gene/Insert name: Mad7
  Species: Synthetic; codon optimized for A. niger
  Insert size (bp): 3816
  Promoter: Aspergillus nidulans tef1 promoter
  Tag / fusion protein: SV40 NLS (C terminal on insert)
  Cloning method: Unknown
  Sequencing primers: 5′ CTTCTCTGCTCAGCACCTCTACG; 3′ GCTTTACGGGAAGAGCTGAGAT
Gene/Insert 2
  Gene/Insert name: hph (hygromycin resistance marker)
  Species: Escherichia coli
  Insert size (bp): 1026
  Promoter: Aspergillus nidulans trpC promoter
  Cloning method: Unknown
  Sequencing primers: 5′ GCTAGTGGAGGTCAACACATC
Gene/Insert 3
  Gene/Insert name: sgRNA (CAGCAATGCTTCCATGCAATT) targeting albA locus in A. niger flanked by a tRNA-Gly repeat
  Species: Synthetic
  Insert size (bp): 56
  Promoter: Aspergillus fumigatus U3 promoter
  Cloning method: Unknown
  Sequencing primers: 5′ AGGTTCTCCTAACGCTTGGC
Terms and licenses: Academic/Nonprofit Terms; Industry Terms: Not Available to Industry
How to cite: pDIV313 was a gift from Uffe Mortensen (Addgene plasmid # 204956 ; http://n2t.net/addgene:204956 ; RRID:Addgene_204956)
